Addgene plasmid #177207: pmr101A-cPr-mCherry (KmR)
Purpose: Plasmid with p15A origin for constitutive mCherry expression in E. coli
Depositing lab: Alexey Merz. Depositing organization: University of Washington.
Backbone
  Vector backbone: pmr101A
  Total vector size (bp): 4747
  Vector type: Bacterial Expression
Growth in bacteria
  Bacterial resistance: Kanamycin, 50 μg/mL
  Growth temperature: 37°C
  Growth strain: DH5alpha
  Copy number: Low Copy
Gene/Insert
  Gene/Insert name: mCherry
  Species: Discosoma
  Insert size (bp): 711
  GenBank ID: AY678264.1
  Promoter: Synthetic constitutive promoter
  Cloning method: Gibson Cloning
  Sequencing primers: 5′ pmr101A forward mapping primer; 3′ T7 Term
Resource information
  A portion of this plasmid was derived from a plasmid made by: Shaner, N., Campbell, R., Steinbach, P. et al. Improved monomeric red, orange and yellow fluorescent proteins derived from Discosoma sp. red fluorescent protein. Nat Biotechnol 22, 1567–1572 (2004). https://doi.org/10.1038/nbt1037
Terms and licenses: Academic/Nonprofit Terms; Industry Terms: Not Available to Industry
Depositor comments: Braatsch S, Helmark S, Kranz H, Koebmann B, Jensen PR. Escherichia coli strains with promoter libraries constructed by Red/ET recombination pave the way for transcriptional fine-tuning. Biotechniques. 2008 Sep;45(3):335-7. doi: 10.2144/000112907. PMID: 18778259.
How to cite: pmr101A-cPr-mCherry (KmR) was a gift from Alexey Merz (Addgene plasmid # 177207 ; http://n2t.net/addgene:177207 ; RRID:Addgene_177207)
