[The description below was written by a language model from this plasmid's Addgene catalogue record and pLannotate feature annotations shown in this document.]
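Description:
pmr101A-cPr-mCherry (KmR) is a 4,747 bp bacterial expression plasmid built on the pmr101A backbone for constitutive production of the red fluorescent protein mCherry in E. coli. It replicates from a p15A origin, catalogued as low copy. p15A is compatible with ColE1-type origins, so the plasmid can be maintained alongside a second plasmid of that class. Selection is by kanamycin, conferred by an intact aph(3')-Ia aminoglycoside phosphotransferase gene. An M13 phage origin is also annotated, which in principle allows single-stranded DNA production with helper phage.

The payload is the 711 bp mCherry coding sequence, a monomeric DsRed derivative of Discosoma origin, annotated as the mammalian codon-optimized version. It was inserted by Gibson assembly under a synthetic constitutive promoter. The promoter itself is not annotated in the feature table and its sequence identity is not specified, although the depositor comments point to work on synthetic promoter libraries for tuning transcription in E. coli. A T7 terminator lies downstream of the reporter, preceded by a short fragment matching a T7 gene 10B-derived solubility tag, which is probably a leftover of the cloning region rather than a functional fusion.

The remaining annotations are partial hits: fragments of tetracycline resistance and β-lactamase genes, Tn3 resolvase and Tn903 transposase remnants flanking the kanamycin marker, a bom fragment, and a short RSF origin match. These appear to be relics of the backbone's construction history and should not be taken as functional. The plasmid suits uses needing inducer-free red labelling of E. coli cells, including co-transformation with a compatible plasmid.
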