Features (pLannotate 1.2.2; 14 found; start..end, strand, type, name):
     76..456     -  rep_origin     M13 ori (sequence partly withheld): M13 bacteriophage origin of replication; arrow indicates direction of (+) strand synthesis
    462..713     -  CDS            TcR (fragment): tetracycline efflux protein; tet; confers resistance to tetracycline
    773..1483    +  CDS            mCherry: monomeric derivative of DsRed fluorescent protein (Shaner et al., 2004) mammalian codon-optimized
   1508..1557    +  CDS            SET1 (fragment): solubility-enhancement tag derived from T7 phage gene 10B
   1565..1612    +  terminator     T7 terminator: transcription terminator for bacteriophage T7 RNA polymerase
   1658..1939    -  CDS            tnpR (fragment): TNR3_ECOLX - Experimental evidence at protein level: Swiss-Prot protein existence level 1. Resolvase catalyzes the resolution (a site-specific recombination) of the cointegrated replicon to yield the final transposition products. From Escherichia coli.
   1927..2073    -  CDS            TRA2_ECOLX (fragment): Protein predicted: Swiss-Prot protein existence level 4. Required for transposition of transposon Tn903. From Escherichia coli.
   2214..3029    -  CDS            KanR: aminoglycoside phosphotransferase; aph(3')-Ia; confers resistance to kanamycin in bacteria or G418 (Geneticin®) in eukaryotes
   3356..3382    +  misc_feature   bom (fragment): basis of mobility region from pBR322
   3481..3536    -  rep_origin     RSF ori (fragment): Plasmids containing the RSF 1030 origin of replication can be propagated in E. coli cells that contain additional plasmids with compatible origins.
   3624..4169    -  rep_origin     p15A ori: Plasmids containing the medium-copy-number p15A origin of replication can be propagated in E. coli cells that contain a second plasmid with the ColE1 origin.
   4335..4654    -  CDS            bla(M) (fragment): β-lactamase lacking the signal sequence; bla(M); allows cytosolic expression of β-lactamase
   4653..4706    -  CDS            TcR (fragment): tetracycline efflux protein; tet; confers resistance to tetracycline
   4707..4747    -  rep_origin     M13 ori (fragment): M13 bacteriophage origin of replication; arrow indicates direction of (+) strand synthesis
>Addgene plasmid #177207 | pmr101A-cPr-mCherry (KmR) | addgene full sequence | sequence record 348603 | Addgene NGS Result
AAATTGTAAACGTCAATATTTTGTTAAAATTCGCGTTAAATTTTTGTTAAATCAGCTCATTTTTTAACCA
ATAGGCCGAAATCGGCAAAATCCCTTATAAATCAAAAGAATAGCCCGAGATAGGGT
[37 nt withheld, positions 127-163]
AAAGAACGTGGACTCCAACGTCAAAGG
[141 nt withheld, positions 191-331]
G
[124 nt withheld, positions 333-456]
CCTCAATTAGGAAGCAGCCCAGTAGTAGGTTGAGGCCGTTGAGCACCGCCGCCGCAAGGAATGGTGCATG
CAAGGAGATGGCGCCCAACAGTCCCCCGGCCACGGGGCCTGCCACCATACCCACGCCGAAACAAGCGCTC
ATGAGCCCGAAGTGGCGAGCCCGATCTTCCCCATCGGTGATGTCGGCGATATAGGCGCCAGCAACCGCAC
CTGTGGCGCCGGTGATGCCGGCCACGATGCGTCCGGCGTAGAGGATCGAAGATCTAATACTTGACATATC
ACTGTGATTCACATATAATATGCGAAGGAGCTCGAGATGGTGAGCAAGGGCGAGGAGGATAACATGGCCA
TCATCAAGGAGTTCATGCGCTTCAAGGTGCACATGGAGGGCTCCGTGAACGGCCACGAGTTCGAGATCGA
GGGCGAGGGCGAGGGCCGCCCCTACGAGGGCACCCAGACCGCCAAGCTGAAGGTGACCAAGGGTGGCCCC
CTGCCCTTCGCCTGGGACATCCTGTCCCCTCAGTTCATGTACGGCTCCAAGGCCTACGTGAAGCACCCCG
CCGACATCCCCGACTACTTGAAGCTGTCCTTCCCCGAGGGCTTCAAGTGGGAGCGCGTGATGAACTTCGA
GGACGGCGGCGTGGTGACCGTGACCCAGGACTCCTCCCTGCAGGACGGCGAGTTCATCTACAAGGTGAAG
CTGCGCGGCACCAACTTCCCCTCCGACGGCCCCGTAATGCAGAAGAAGACCATGGGCTGGGAGGCCTCCT
CCGAGCGGATGTACCCCGAGGACGGCGCCCTGAAGGGCGAGATCAAGCAGAGGCTGAAGCTGAAGGACGG
CGGCCACTACGACGCTGAGGTCAAGACCACCTACAAGGCCAAGAAGCCCGTGCAGCTGCCCGGCGCCTAC
AACGTCAACATCAAGTTGGACATCACCTCCCACAACGAGGACTACACCATCGTGGAACAGTACGAACGCG
CCGAGGGCCGCCACTCCACCGGCGGCATGGACGAGCTGTACAAGTAGTAATCGAGCTCAAGCTTGGATCC
GGCTGCTAACAAAGCCCGAAAGGAAGCTGAGTTGGCTGCTGCCACCGCTGAGCAATAACTAGCATAACCC
CTTGGGGCCTCTAAACGGGTCTTGAGGGGTTTTTTGCTGAAAGGAGGAACTATATCCGGATATCCACAGG
ACGGGTGTGGTCGCCATGATGGTGACCACCATTTGCCCCATATCACCGTCGGTACTGATCCCGTCGTCAA
TAAACCGAACCGCTACACCCTGAGCATCAAACTCTTTTATCAGTTGGATCATGTCGGCGGTGTCGCGGCC
AAGACGGTCGAGCTTCTTCACCAGAATGACATCACCTTCCTCCACCTTCATCCTCAGCAAATCCAGCCCT
TCCCGATCTGTTGAACTGCCGGATGCCTTGTCGGTAAAGATGCGGTTAGCTTTTACCCCTGCATCTTTGA
GCGCTGAGGTCTGCCTCGTGAAGAAGGTGTTGCTGACTCATACCAGGCCTGAATCGCCCCATCATCCAGC
CAGAAAGTGAGGGAGCCACGGTTGATGAGAGCTTTGTTGTAGGTGGACCAGTTGGTGATTTTGAACTTTT
GCTTTGCCACGGAACGGTCTGCGTTGTCGGGAAGATGCGTGATCTGATCCTTCAACTCAGCAAAAGTTCG
ATTTATTCAACAAAGCCGCCGTCCCGTCAAGTCAGCGTAATGCTCTGCCAGTGTTACAACCAATTAACCA
ATTCTGATTAGAAAAACTCATCGAGCATCAAATGAAACTGCAATTTATTCATATCAGGATTATCAATACC
ATATTTTTGAAAAAGCCGTTTCTGTAATGAAGGAGAAAACTCACCGAGGCAGTTCCATAGGATGGCAAGA
TCCTGGTATCGGTCTGCGATTCCGACTCGTCCAACATCAATACAACCTATTAATTTCCCCTCGTCAAAAA
TAAGGTTATCAAGTGAGAAATCACCATGAGTGACGACTGAATCCGGTGAGAATGGCAAGAGCTTATGCAT
TTCTTTCCAGACTTGTTCAACAGGCCAGCCATTACGCTCGTCATCAAAATCACTCGCATCAACCAAACCG
TTATTCATTCGTGATTGCGCCTGAGCGAGACGAAATACGCGATCGCTGTTAAAAGGACAATTACAAACAG
GAATCGAATGCAACCGGCGCAGGAACACTGCCAGCGCATCAACAATATTTTCACCTGAATCAGGATATTC
TTCTAATACCTGGAATGCTGTTTTCCCGGGGATCGCAGTGGTGAGTAACCATGCATCATCAGGAGTACGG
ATAAAATGCTTGATGGTCGGAAGAGGCATAAATTCCGTCAGCCAGTTTAGTCTGACCATCTCATCTGTAA
CATCATTGGCAACGCTACCTTTGCCATGTTTCAGAAACAACTCTGGCGCATCGGGCTTCCCATACAATCG
ATAGATTGTCGCACCTGATTGCCCGACATTATCGCGAGCCCATTTATACCCATATAAATCAGCATCCATG
TTGGAATTTAATCGCGGCCTTGAGCAAGACGTTTCCCGTTGAATATGGCTCATAACACCCCTTGTATTAC
TGTTTATGTAAGCAGACAGTTTTATTGTTCATGATGATATATTTTTATCTTGTGCAATGTAACATCAGAG
ATTTTGAGACACAACGTGGCTTTGTTGAATAAATCGAACTTTTGCTGAGTTGAAGGATCAGATCACGCAT
CTTCCCGACAACGCAGACCGTTCCGTGGCAAAGCAAAAGTTCAAAATCACCAACTGGTCCACCTACAACA
AAGCTCTCATCAACCGTGGCTCCCTCACTTTCTGGCTGGATGATGGGGCGATTCAGGCCTGGTATGAGTC
AGCAACACCTTCTTCACGAGGCAGACCTCAGCGCTAGCGGAGTGTATACTGGCTTACTATGTTGGCACTG
ATGAGGGTGTCAGTGAAGTGCTTCATGTGGCAGGAGAAAAAAGGCTGCACCGGTGCGTCAGCAGAATATG
TGATACAGGATATATTCCGCTTCCTCGCTCACTGACTCGCTACGCTCGGTCGTTCGACTGCGGCGAGCGG
AAATGGCTTACGAACGGGGCGGAGATTTCCTGGAAGATGCCAGGAAGATACTTAACAGGGAAGTGAGAGG
GCCGCGGCAAAGCCGTTTTTCCATAGGCTCCGCCCCCCTGACAAGCATCACGAAATCTGACGCTCAAATC
AGTGGTGGCGAAACCCGACAGGACTATAAAGATACCAGGCGTTTCCCCCTGGCGGCTCCCTCGTGCGCTC
TCCTGTTCCTGCCTTTCGGTTTACCGGTGTCATTCCGCTGTTATGGCCGCGTTTGTCTCATTCCACGCCT
GACACTCAGTTCCGGGTAGGCAGTTCGCTCCAAGCTGGACTGTATGCACGAACCCCCCGTTCAGTCCGAC
CGCTGCGCCTTATCCGGTAACTATCGTCTTGAGTCCAACCCGGAAAGACATGCAAAAGCACCACTGGCAG
CAGCCACTGGTAATTGATTTAGAGGAGTTAGTCTTGAAGTCATGCGCCGGTTAAGGCTAAACTGAAAGGA
CAAGTTTTGGTGACTGCGCTCCTCCAAGCCAGTTACCTCGGTTCAAAGAGTTGGTAGCTCAGAGAACCTT
CGAAAAACCGCCCTGCAAGGCGGTTTTTTCGTTTTCAGAGCAAGAGATTACGCGCAGACCAAAACGATCT
CAAGAAGATCATCTTATTAAGGGGTCTGACGCTCAGTGGAACGAAAACTCACGTTAAGGGATTTTGGTCA
TGAGATTATCAAAAAGGATCTTCACCTAGATCCTTTTAAATTAAAAATGAAGTTTTAAATCAATCTAAAG
TATATATGAGTAAACTTGGTCTGACAGTTACCAATGCTTAATCAGTGAGGCACCTATCTCAGCGATCTGT
CTATTTCGTTCATCCATAGTTGCCTGACTCCCCGTCGTGTAGATAACTACGATACGGGAGGGCTTACCAT
CTGGCCCCAGTGCTGCAATGATACCGCGAGACCCACGCTCACCGGCTCCAGATTTATCAGCAATAAACCA
GCCAGCCGGAAGGGCCGAGCGCAGAAGTGGTCCTGCAACTTTATCCGCCTCCATCCAGTCTATTAATTGT
TGCCGGGAAGCTAGAGTAAGTAGTTCGCCAGTTAATAGTTTGCGCAACGTTGTTGCCATTGCTGCAGGGT
TGAAGGCTCTCAAGGGCATCGGTCGACGCTCTCCCTTATGCGACTCCTGCGAAAAGCCCCAAAAACAGGA
AGATTGTATAAGCAAATATTT
